>Addgene plasmid #217984 | H6Gb1-CREB(85-160) | addgene full sequence | sequence record 436008 | Addgene NGS Result
TTACGGCACCTCGACCCCAAAAAACTTGATTA
[49 nt withheld, positions 33-81]
CCTTTGACGTTGGAGTCCACGTTCTTT
[37 nt withheld, positions 109-145]
ACCCTATCTCGGTCTATTCTTTTGATTTATAAGGGATTTTGCCGATTTCGGCCTATTGGTTAAAAAATGA
GCTGATTTAACAAAAATTTAACGCGAATTTTAACAAAATATTAACGCTTACAATTTAGGTGGCACTTTTC
GGGGAAATGTGCGCGGAACCCCTATTTGTTTATTTTTCTAAATACATTCAAATATGTATCCGCTCATGAG
ACAATAACCCTGATAAATGCTTCAATAATATTGAAAAAGGAAGAGTATGAGTATTCAACATTTCCGTGTC
GCCCTTATTCCCTTTTTTGCGGCATTTTGCCTTCCTGTTTTTGCTCACCCAGAAACGCTGGTGAAAGTAA
AAGATGCTGAAGATCAGTTGGGTGCACGAGTGGGTTACATCGAACTGGATCTCAACAGCGGTAAGATCCT
TGAGAGTTTTCGCCCCGAAGAACGTTTTCCAATGATGAGCACTTTTAAAGTTCTGCTATGTGGCGCGGTA
TTATCCCGTATTGACGCCGGGCAAGAGCAACTCGGTCGCCGCATACACTATTCTCAGAATGACTTGGTTG
AGTACTCACCAGTCACAGAAAAGCATCTTACGGATGGCATGACAGTAAGAGAATTATGCAGTGCTGCCAT
AACCATGAGTGATAACACTGCGGCCAACTTACTTCTGACAACGATCGGAGGACCGAAGGAGCTAACCGCT
TTTTTGCACAACATGGGGGATCATGTAACTCGCCTTGATCGTTGGGAACCGGAGCTGAATGAAGCCATAC
CAAACGACGAGCGTGACACCACGATGCCTGCAGCAATGGCAACAACGTTGCGCAAACTATTAACTGGCGA
ACTACTTACTCTAGCTTCCCGGCAACAATTAATAGACTGGATGGAGGCGGATAAAGTTGCAGGACCACTT
CTGCGCTCGGCCCTTCCGGCTGGCTGGTTTATTGCTGATAAATCTGGAGCCGGTGAGCGTGGGTCTCGCG
GTATCATTGCAGCACTGGGGCCAGATGGTAAGCCCTCCCGTATCGTAGTTATCTACACGACGGGGAGTCA
GGCAACTATGGATGAACGAAATAGACAGATCGCTGAGATAGGTGCCTCACTGATTAAGCATTGGTAACTG
TCAGACCAAGTTTACTCATATATACTTTAGATTGATTTAAAACTTCATTTTTAATTTAAAAGGATCTAGG
TGAAGATCCTTTTTGATAATCTCATGACCAAAATCCCTTAACGTGAGTTTTCGTTCCACTGAGCGTCAGA
CCCCGTAGAAAAGATCAAAGGATCTTCTTGAGATCCTTTTTTTCTGCGCGTAATCTGCTGCTTGCAAACA
AAAAAACCACCGCTACCAGCGGTGGTTTGTTTGCCGGATCAAGAGCTACCAACTCTTTTTCCGAAGGTAA
CTGGCTTCAGCAGAGCGCAGATACCAAATACTGTCCTTCTAGTGTAGCCGTAGTTAGGCCACCACTTCAA
GAACTCTGTAGCACCGCCTACATACCTCGCTCTGCTAATCCTGTTACCAGTGGCTGCTGCCAGTGGCGAT
AAGTCGTGTCTTACCGGGTTGGACTCAAGACGATAGTTACCGGATAAGGCGCAGCGGTCGGGCTGAACGG
GGGGTTCGTGCACACAGCCCAGCTTGGAGCGAACGACCTACACCGAACTGAGATACCTACAGCGTGAGCT
ATGAGAAAGCGCCACGCTTCCCGAAGGGAGAAAGGCGGACAGGTATCCGGTAAGCGGCAGGGTCGGAACA
GGAGAGCGCACGAGGGAGCTTCCAGGGGGAAACGCCTGGTATCTTTATAGTCCTGTCGGGTTTCGCCACC
TCTGACTTGAGCGTCGATTTTTGTGATGCTCGTCAGGGGGGCGGAGCCTATGGAAAAACGCCAGCAACGC
GGCCTTTTTACGGTTCCTGGCCTTTTGCTGGCCTTTTGCTCACATGTTCTTTCCTGCGTTATCCCCTGAT
TCTGTGGATAACCGTATTACCGCCTTTGAGTGAGCTGATACCGCTCGCCGCAGCCGAACGACCGAGCGCA
GCGAGTCAGTGAGCGAGGAAGCGGAAGAGCGCCTGATGCGGTATTTTCTCCTTACGCATCTGTGCGGTAT
TTCACACCGCAATGGTGCACTCTCAGTACAATCTGCTCTGATGCCGCATAGTTAAGCCAGTATACACTCC
GCTATCGCTACGTGACTGGGTCATGGCTGCGCCCCGACACCCGCCAACACCCGCTGACGCGCCCTGACGG
GCTTGTCTGCTCCCGGCATCCGCTTACAGACAAGCTGTGACCGTCTCCGGGAGCTGCATGTGTCAGAGGT
TTTCACCGTCATCACCGAAACGCGCGAGGCAGCTGCGGTAAAGCTCATCAGCGTGGTCGTGAAGCGATTC
ACAGATGTCTGCCTGTTCATCCGCGTCCAGCTCGTTGAGTTTCTCCAGAAGCGTTAATGTCTGGCTTCTG
ATAAAGCGGGCCATGTTAAGGGCGGTTTTTTCCTGTTTGGTCACTGATGCCTCCGTGTAAGGGGGATTTC
TGTTCATGGGGGTAATGATACCGATGAAACGAGAGAGGATGCTCACGATACGGGTTACTGATGATGAACA
TGCCCGGTTACTGGAACGTTGTGAGGGTAAACAACTGGCGGTATGGATGCGGCGGGACCAGAGAAAAATC
ACTCAGGGTCAATGCCAGCGCTTCGTTAATACAGATGTAGGTGTTCCACAGGGTAGCCAGCAGCATCCTG
CGATGCAGATCCGGAACATAATGGTGCAGGGCGCTGACTTCCGCGTTTCCAGACTTTACGAAACACGGAA
ACCGAAGACCATTCATGTTGTTGCTCAGGTCGCAGACGTTTTGCAGCAGCAGTCGCTTCACGTTCGCTCG
CGTATCGGTGATTCATTCTGCTAACCAGTAAGGCAACCCCGCCAGCCTAGCCGGGTCCTCAACGACAGGA
GCACGATCATGCGCACCCGTGGGGCCGCCATGCCGGCGATAATGGCCTGCTTCTCGCCGAAACGTTTGGT
GGCGGGACCAGTGACGAAGGCTTGAGCGAGGGCGTGCAAGATTCCGAATACCGCAAGCGACAGGCCGATC
ATCGTCGCGCTCCAGCGAAAGCGGTCCTCGCCGAAAATGACCCAGAGCGCTGCCGGCACCTGTCCTACGA
GTTGCATGATAAAGAAGACAGTCATAAGTGCGGCGACGATAGTCATGCCCCGCGCCCACCGGAAGGAGCT
GACTGGGTTGAAGGCTCTCAAGGGCATCGGTCGAGATCCCGGTGCCTAATGAGTGAGCTAACTTACATTA
ATTGCGTTGCGCTCACTGCCCGCTTTCCAGTCGGGAAACCTGTCGTGCCAGCTGCATTAATGAATCGGCC
AACGCGCGGGGAGAGGCGGTTTGCGTATTGGGCGCCAGGGTGGTTTTTCTTTTCACCAGTGAGACGGGCA
ACAGCTGATTGCCCTTCACCGCCTGGCCCTGAGAGAGTTGCAGCAAGCGGTCCACGCTGGTTTGCCCCAG
CAGGCGAAAATCCTGTTTGATGGTGGTTAACGGCGGGATATAACATGAGCTGTCTTCGGTATCGTCGTAT
CCCACTACCGAGATATCCGCACCAACGCGCAGCCCGGACTCGGTAATGGCGCGCATTGCGCCCAGCGCCA
TCTGATCGTTGGCAACCAGCATCGCAGTGGGAACGATGCCCTCATTCAGCATTTGCATGGTTTGTTGAAA
ACCGGACATGGCACTCCAGTCGCCTTCCCGTTCCGCTATCGGCTGAATTTGATTGCGAGTGAGATATTTA
TGCCAGCCAGCCAGACGCAGACGCGCCGAGACAGAACTTAATGGGCCCGCTAACAGCGCGATTTGCTGGT
GACCCAATGCGACCAGATGCTCCACGCCCAGTCGCGTACCGTCTTCATGGGAGAAAATAATACTGTTGAT
GGGTGTCTGGTCAGAGACATCAAGAAATAACGCCGGAACATTAGTGCAGGCAGCTTCCACAGCAATGGCA
TCCTGGTCATCCAGCGGATAGTTAATGATCAGCCCACTGACGCGTTGCGCGAGAAGATTGTGCACCGCCG
CTTTACAGGCTTCGACGCCGCTTCGTTCTACCATCGACACCACCACGCTGGCACCCAGTTGATCGGCGCG
AGATTTAATCGCCGCGACAATTTGCGACGGCGCGTGCAGGGCCAGACTGGAGGTGGCAACGCCAATCAGC
AACGACTGTTTGCCCGCCAGTTGTTGTGCCACGCGGTTGGGAATGTAATTCAGCTCCGCCATCGCCGCTT
CCACTTTTTCCCGCGTTTTCGCAGAAACGTGGCTGGCCTGGTTCACCACGCGGGAAACGGTCTGATAAGA
GACACCGGCATACTCTGCGACATCGTATAACGTTACTGGTTTCACATTCACCACCCTGAATTGACTCTCT
TCCGGGCGCTATCATGCCATACCGCGAAAGGTTTTGCGCCATTCGATGGTGTCCGGGATCTCGACGCTCT
CCCTTATGCGACTCCTGCATTAGGAAGCAGCCCAGTAGTAGGTTGAGGCCGTTGAGCACCGCCGCCGCAA
GGAATGGTGCATGCAAGGAGATGGCGCCCAACAGTCCCCCGGCCACGGGGCCTGCCACCATACCCACGCC
GAAACAAGCGCTCATGAGCCCGAAGTGGCGAGCCCGATCTTCCCCATCGGTGATGTCGGCGATATAGGCG
CCAGCAACCGCACCTGTGGCGCCGGTGATGCCGGCCACGATGCGTCCGGCGTAGAGGATCGAGATCTCGA
TCCCGCGAAATTAATACGACTCACTATAGGGGAATTGTGAGCGGATAACAATTCCCCTCTAGAAATAATT
TTGTTTAACTTTAAGAAGGAGATATACCATGGGCCATCATCATCATCATCACAGCAGCGGC
[168 nt withheld, positions 5037-5204]
GAATTCAGCAGCGGCAGCAGCGGCGAAAACCTGTATTTTCAGGGCACAGTTCAGTCTTCCTGCAAGGACT
TAAAAAGACTTTTCTCCGGAACTCAGATTTCAACTATTGCAGAAAGTGAAGATTCACAGGAGTCTGTGGA
TAGTGTAACTGATTCCCAAAAACGAAGGGAAATCCTTTCAAGGAGGCCTTCCTACAGGAAAATTTTGAAT
GACTTATCTTCTGATGCACCAGGGGTGCCAAGGATTGAAGAAGAAAAATCAGAAGAAGAGACTTAATAGG
ATCCGAATTCGAGCTCCGTCGACAAGCTTGCGGCCGCACTCGAGCACCACCACCACCACCACTGAGATCC
GGCTGCTAACAAAGCCCGAAAGGAAGCTGAGTTGGCTGCTGCCACCGCTGAGCAATAACTAGCATAACCC
CTTGGGGCCTCTAAACGGGTCTTGAGGGGTTTTTTGCTGAAAGGAGGAACTATATCCGGATTGGCGAATG
GG
[124 nt withheld, positions 5697-5820]
C
[60 nt withheld, positions 5822-5881]
Features (pLannotate 1.2.2; 22 found; start..end, strand, type, name):
    297..401     +  promoter       AmpR promoter: bla
    402..1262    +  CDS            AmpR: β-lactamase; bla; confers resistance to ampicillin, carbenicillin, and related antibiotics
   1433..2021    +  rep_origin     ori: high-copy-number ColE1/pMB1/pBR322/pUC origin of replication
   2207..2346    -  misc_feature   bom: basis of mobility region from pBR322
   2448..2639    -  CDS            rop: Rop protein, which maintains plasmids at low copy number; rop
   2656..3036    +  CDS            YPB1_ECOLX: Protein predicted: Swiss-Prot protein existence level 4. From Escherichia coli.
   3108..3399    -  CDS            TcR (fragment): tetracycline efflux protein; tet; confers resistance to tetracycline
   3414..3435    -  protein_bind   CAP binding site: CAP binding activates transcription in the presence of cAMP. E. coli catabolite activator protein
   3448..4530    -  CDS            lacI: lac repressor; lacI; The lac repressor binds to the lac operator to inhibit transcription in E. coli. This inhibition can be relieved by adding lactose or isopropyl-β-D-thiogalactopyranoside (IPTG).
   4531..4608    -  promoter       lacI promoter: lacI
   4616..4895    -  CDS            TcR (fragment): tetracycline efflux protein; tet; confers resistance to tetracycline
   4917..4935    +  promoter       T7 promoter: promoter for bacteriophage T7 RNA polymerase
   4936..4960    +  protein_bind   lac operator: The lac repressor binds to the lac operator to inhibit transcription in E. coli. This inhibition can be relieved by adding lactose or isopropyl-β-D-thiogalactopyranoside (IPTG). lac repressor encoded by lacI
   4975..4997    +  RBS            RBS: efficient ribosome binding site from bacteriophage T7 gene 10 (Olins and Rangwala, 1989)
   5010..5026    +  CDS            capTEV™ (fragment): composite tag for in vivo biotinylation, TEV protease cleavage, and 6xHis tagging
   5040..5204    +  CDS            spg (fragment) (sequence withheld): SPG1_STRSG - Experimental evidence at protein level: Swiss-Prot protein existence level 1. Binds to the constant Fc region of IgG with high affinity. From Streptococcus sp. group G.
   5223..5474    +  CDS            Crem (fragment): CREM_MOUSE - Experimental evidence at protein level: Swiss-Prot protein existence level 1. [Isoform 11]: Plays a role in the regulation of the circadian clock: acts as a transcriptional repressor of the core circadian component PER1 by directly binding to cAMP response elements in its promoter. From Mus musculus (Mouse).
   5229..5249    +  CDS            TEV site: tobacco etch virus (TEV) protease recognition and cleavage site
   5529..5546    +  CDS            9xHis (fragment): 9xHis affinity tag
   5556..5605    +  CDS            SET1 (fragment): solubility-enhancement tag derived from T7 phage gene 10B
   5613..5660    +  terminator     T7 terminator: transcription terminator for bacteriophage T7 RNA polymerase
   5697..244     +  rep_origin     f1 ori (across the origin) (sequence partly withheld): f1 bacteriophage origin of replication; arrow indicates direction of (+) strand synthesis
