[The description below was written by a language model from this plasmid's Addgene catalogue record and pLannotate feature annotations shown in this document.]
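Description:
H6Gb1-CREB(85-160) is a pET21-based bacterial expression plasmid (about 5.9 kb in the sequenced record) for producing a fragment of rat CREB1, residues 85–160 as indicated by the name, as a cleavable fusion protein in E. coli. The backbone carries the β-lactamase gene with its own promoter for ampicillin selection, a ColE1/pBR322-type origin together with the bom region and the rop gene, which is consistent with the low copy number listed in the catalogue, and an f1 origin that allows single-stranded DNA production. Short tetracycline-resistance fragments flanking lacI are non-functional remnants of the pBR322 lineage.

Expression is driven by a T7 promoter followed directly by a lac operator and the T7 gene 10 ribosome binding site, with the plasmid-borne lacI gene supplying repressor, so transcription requires a host providing T7 RNA polymerase and is induced with IPTG. The open reading frame begins with a His6 tag (annotated as a partial capTEV match), followed by the GB1 domain of streptococcal protein G, which commonly serves as a solubility and expression enhancer, then a TEV protease site that allows tag removal after affinity purification. The CREB segment follows. The annotation tool labels it as a mouse Crem fragment, which most likely reflects homology between these related family members rather than a different insert. A vector-derived His-tag sequence lies downstream of the insert, but the record does not show whether it is translated, and a T7 terminator closes the cassette. The stated purpose is bacterial expression of CREB1 domains, in connection with studies of the disordered CREB transactivation domain.
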