Addgene plasmid #217984: H6Gb1-CREB(85-160)
Purpose: bacterial expression of CREB1 domains
Depositing lab: Peter Wright. Depositing organization: Scripps California (The Scripps Research Institute). Publication: Glutamine-rich regions of the disordered CREB transactivation domain mediate dynamic intra- and intermolecular interactions. Martinez-Yamout MA, Nasir I, Shnitkind S, Ellis JP, Berlow RB, Kroon G, Deniz AA, Dyson HJ, Wright PE. Proc Natl Acad Sci U S A. 2023 Nov 21;120(47):e2313835120. doi: 10.1073/pnas.2313835120. Epub 2023 Nov 14. PubMed 37971402.
Backbone
  Vector backbone: pet21
  Vector type: Bacterial Expression
Growth in bacteria
  Bacterial resistance: Ampicillin, 100 μg/mL
  Growth temperature: 37°C
  Growth strain: DH5alpha
  Copy number: Low Copy
Gene/Insert
  Gene/Insert name: CREB1
  Species: R. norvegicus (rat)
  Insert size (bp): 480
  Entrez Gene: Creb1 (a.k.a. Creb)
  Promoter: T7
  Tag / fusion protein: His6-GB1-tev (N terminal on insert)
  Cloning method: Ligation Independent Cloning
  Sequencing primers: 5′ T7; 3′ T7
Terms and licenses: Academic/Nonprofit Terms; Industry Terms: Not Available to Industry
How to cite: H6Gb1-CREB(85-160) was a gift from Peter Wright (Addgene plasmid # 217984 ; http://n2t.net/addgene:217984 ; RRID:Addgene_217984)
