>Addgene plasmid #217984 | H6Gb1-CREB(85-160) | depositor partial sequence | sequence record 424844 | T7 promoter to terminator
CTAGAAATAATTTTGTTTAACTTTAAGAAGGAGATATACCATGGGCCATCATCATCATCATCACAGCAGC
GGC
[168 nt withheld, positions 74-241]
GAATTCAGCAGCGGCAGCAGCGGCGAAAACCTGTATTTTCAGGGCACAGTTCAGTCTTCCTGCAAGGACT
TAAAAAGACTTTTCTCCGGAACTCAGATTTCAACTATTGCAGAAAGTGAAGATTCACAGGAGTCTGTGGA
TAGTGTAACTGATTCCCAAAAACGAAGGGAAATCCTTTCAAGGAGGCCTTCCTACAGGAAAATTTTGAAT
GACTTATCTTCTGATGCACCAGGGGTGCCAAGGATTGAAGAAGAAAAATCAGAAGAAGAGACTTAATAGG
ATCCGAATTCGAGCTCCGTCGACAAGCTTGCGGCCGCACTCGAGCACCACCACCACCACCACTGAGATCC
GGCTGCTAACAA
